Addgene plasmid #87548: pGBKT7-CLF1
Purpose: Encodes Y2H Gal4 DNA binding domain for Clf1
Depositing lab: Aaron Hoskins. Depositing organization: University of Wisconsin, Madison. Publication: SF3b1 mutations associated with myelodysplastic syndromes alter the fidelity of branchsite selection in yeast. Carrocci TJ, Zoerner DM, Paulson JC, Hoskins AA. Nucleic Acids Res. 2017 Jan 6. pii: gkw1349. doi: 10.1093/nar/gkw1349. PubMed 28062854.
Backbone
  Vector backbone: pGBKT7
  Backbone manufacturer: Clontech
  Backbone size w/o insert (bp): 7300
  Total vector size (bp): 9342
  Vector type: Bacterial Expression, Yeast Expression
  Selectable markers: TRP1
Growth in bacteria
  Bacterial resistance: Kanamycin, 50 μg/mL
  Growth temperature: 37°C
  Growth strain: DH5alpha
  Copy number: Unknown
Gene/Insert
  Gene/Insert name: CLF1
  Species: S. cerevisiae (budding yeast)
  Insert size (bp): 2077
  GenBank ID: NP_013218.1
  Entrez Gene: CLF1 (a.k.a. YLR117C, NTC77, SYF3)
  Tag / fusion protein: GAL4 BD (N terminal on backbone); Myc (N terminal on backbone)
  Cloning method: Restriction Enzyme; 5′ cloning site NdeI (not destroyed); 3′ cloning site BamHI (not destroyed)
  Sequencing primers: 5′ cctgcatatggacactttagagccaac; 3′ cctttgtccttgtccgtgaaactcctagg
Terms and licenses: Academic/Nonprofit Terms; Industry Terms: Not Available to Industry
How to cite: pGBKT7-CLF1 was a gift from Aaron Hoskins (Addgene plasmid # 87548 ; http://n2t.net/addgene:87548 ; RRID:Addgene_87548)
