[The description below was written by a language model from this plasmid's Addgene catalogue record and pLannotate feature annotations shown in this document.]
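Description:
pGBKT7-CLF1 is a yeast two-hybrid "bait" plasmid built on the Clontech pGBKT7 backbone, with a total size of about 9.3 kb. It is an E. coli–yeast shuttle vector. In bacteria it replicates from a high-copy ColE1/pUC-type origin and is selected with kanamycin through the Tn5 aminoglycoside phosphotransferase gene (NeoR/KanR), driven by a bla-type promoter. In Saccharomyces cerevisiae it is maintained episomally by the 2μ origin and selected by complementation of tryptophan auxotrophy with the TRP1 marker under its own promoter. An f1 origin is also present. The annotation additionally picks up several short fragments (lac promoter/operator, lacI, lacZα, rop, bom, ble, poly(A) signals) that appear to be backbone remnants, not functional parts of the design.

The payload is the budding yeast CLF1 gene (also called SYF3 or NTC77), cloned between NdeI and BamHI sites. It lies downstream of the GAL4 DNA-binding domain, and the record also lists an N-terminal Myc epitope on the backbone, although this is not annotated separately in the feature table. Expression of the fusion in yeast is driven by the constitutive ADH1 promoter and ended by the ADH1 terminator. A T7 promoter located between the GAL4 domain and the insert, paired with a downstream T7 terminator, allows T7 polymerase-driven transcription of the CLF1 portion without the GAL4 domain. Clf1 is a pre-mRNA splicing factor and a component of the Prp19-associated NTC complex, involved in spliceosome assembly. The construct is intended for testing Clf1 interactions against GAL4 activation-domain "prey" fusions. It was deposited with a study of how SF3b1 mutations affect branchsite selection in yeast.
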