Features (pLannotate 1.2.2; 24 found; start..end, strand, type, name):
     30..734     +  promoter       ADH1 promoter: S. cerevisiae ADH1; promoter for alcohol dehydrogenase 1
    762..1202    +  CDS            GAL4 DNA binding domain: DNA binding domain of the GAL4 transcriptional activator; Saccharomyces cerevisiae GAL4 (truncated)
   1213..1231    +  promoter       T7 promoter: promoter for bacteriophage T7 RNA polymerase
   1284..3344    +  CDS            CLF1: CLF1_YEAST - Also known as NTC77, SYF3. Experimental evidence at protein level: Swiss-Prot protein existence level 1. Involved in pre-mRNA splicing and cell cycle progression. Required for the spliceosome assembly by promoting the functional integration of the U4/U6.U5 tri-snRNP particle into the U1-, U2- dependent pre-spliceosome. Also recruits PRP19 to the spliceosome, as a component of the NTC complex (or PRP19-associated complex). The association of the NTC complex to the spliceosome mediates conformational rearrangement or stabilizes the structure of the spliceosome after U4 snRNA dissoci
   3377..3424    +  terminator     T7 terminator: transcription terminator for bacteriophage T7 RNA polymerase
   3451..3638    +  terminator     ADH1 terminator: S. cerevisiae ADH1; transcription terminator for the S. cerevisiae alcohol dehydrogenase 1 (ADH1) gene
   3686..3702    -  protein_bind   lac operator: The lac repressor binds to the lac operator to inhibit transcription in E. coli. This inhibition can be relieved by adding lactose or isopropyl-β-D-thiogalactopyranoside (IPTG). lac repressor encoded by lacI
   3710..3740    -  promoter       lac promoter: promoter for the E. coli lac operon
   3755..3776    -  protein_bind   CAP binding site: CAP binding activates transcription in the presence of cAMP. E. coli catabolite activator protein
   3789..3881    -  CDS            lacI (fragment): lac repressor; lacI; The lac repressor binds to the lac operator to inhibit transcription in E. coli. This inhibition can be relieved by adding lactose or isopropyl-β-D-thiogalactopyranoside (IPTG).
   4064..4652    -  rep_origin     ori: high-copy-number ColE1/pMB1/pBR322/pUC origin of replication
   4874..4890    +  polyA_signal   bGH poly(A) signal (fragment): bovine growth hormone polyadenylation signal
   4981..5028    -  polyA_signal   HSV TK poly(A) signal: herpes simplex virus thymidine kinase polyadenylation signal (Cole and Stacy, 1985)
   5087..5239    -  CDS            ble (fragment): BLE_KLEPN - Experimental evidence at protein level: Swiss-Prot protein existence level 1. Binding protein with a strong affinity to the bleomycin family of antibiotics. Binds to CL990; an antimitotic-antibiotic compound. From Klebsiella pneumoniae.
   5260..6054    -  CDS            NeoR/KanR: aminoglycoside phosphotransferase from Tn5; aph(3')-II (or nptII); confers resistance to neomycin, kanamycin, and G418 (Geneticin®)
   6055..6159    -  promoter       AmpR promoter: bla
   6186..7528    -  rep_origin     2μ ori: yeast 2μ plasmid origin of replication
   7596..7631    +  CDS            rop (fragment): Rop protein, which maintains plasmids at low copy number; rop
   7733..7782    +  misc_feature   bom (fragment): basis of mobility region from pBR322
   7921..8068    +  promoter       TRP1 promoter: S. cerevisiae TRP1
   8069..8743    +  CDS            TRP1: phosphoribosylanthranilate isomerase, required for tryptophan biosynthesis; S. cerevisiae TRP1; yeast auxotrophic marker
   8794..8845    +  misc_feature   bom (fragment): basis of mobility region from pBR322
   8873..9301    -  rep_origin     f1 ori (sequence partly withheld): f1 bacteriophage origin of replication; arrow indicates direction of (+) strand synthesis
   9305..29      -  CDS            lacZα (fragment) (across the origin): LacZα fragment of β-galactosidase; lacZ fragment
>Addgene plasmid #87548 | pGBKT7-CLF1 | addgene full sequence | sequence record 183022 | Addgene NGS Result
CGGTGCGGGCCTCTTCGCTATTACGCCAGATCCTTTTGTTGTTTCCGGGTGTACAATATGGACTTCCTCT
TTTCTGGCAACCAAACCCATACATCGGGATTCCTATAATACCTTCGTTGGTCTCCCTAACATGTAGGTGG
CGGAGGGGAGATATACAATAGAACAGATACCAGACAAGACATAATGGGCTAAACAAGACTACACCAATTA
CACTGCCTCATTGATGGTGGTACATAACGAACTAATACTGTAGCCCTAGACTTGATAGCCATCATCATAT
CGAAGTTTCACTACCCTTTTTCCATTTGCCATCTATTGAAGTAATAATAGGCGCATGCAACTTCTTTTCT
TTTTTTTTCTTTTCTCTCTCCCCCGTTGTTGTCTCACCATATCCGCAATGACAAAAAAATGATGGAAGAC
ACTAAAGGAAAAAATTAACGACAAAGACAGCACCAACAGATGTCGTTGTTCCAGAGCTGATGAGGGGTAT
CTCGAAGCACACGAAACTTTTTCCTTCCTTCATTCACGCACACTACTCTCTAATGAGCAACGGTATACGG
CCTTCCTTCCAGTTACTTGAATTTGAAATAAAAAAAAGTTTGCTGTCTTGCTATCAAGTATAAATAGACC
TGCAATTATTAATCTTTTGTTTCCTCGTCATTGTTCTCGTTCCCTTTCTTCCTTGTTTCTTTTTCTGCAC
AATATTTCAAGCTATACCAAGCATACAATCAACTCCAAGCTTGAAGCAAGCCTCCTGAAAGATGAAGCTA
CTGTCTTCTATCGAACAAGCATGCGATATTTGCCGACTTAAAAAGCTCAAGTGCTCCAAAGAAAAACCGA
AGTGCGCCAAGTGTCTGAAGAACAACTGGGAGTGTCGCTACTCTCCCAAAACCAAAAGGTCTCCGCTGAC
TAGGGCACATCTGACAGAAGTGGAATCAAGGCTAGAAAGACTGGAACAGCTATTTCTACTGATTTTTCCT
CGAGAAGACCTTGACATGATTTTGAAAATGGATTCTTTACAGGATATAAAAGCATTGTTAACAGGATTAT
TTGTACAAGATAATGTGAATAAAGATGCCGTCACAGATAGATTGGCTTCAGTGGAGACTGATATGCCTCT
AACATTGAGACAGCATAGAATAAGTGCGACATCATCATCGGAAGAGAGTAGTAACAAAGGTCAAAGACAG
TTGACTGTATCGCCGGAATTTGTAATACGACTCACTATAGGGCGAGCCGCCATCATGGAGGAGCAGAAGC
TGATCTCAGAGGAGGACCTGCATATGGACACTTTAGAGCCAACAGCCGTTGATACGCATGTTTCTGCGGA
GCAGATTCTGCGGGATGTGTACAAGAAGGGGCAAAAAGCAAGAGGATCGACTAATATTGATATATTAGAC
TTGGAGGAACTTCGAGAGTATCAACGAAGGAAGAGAACAGAATATGAGGGTTATTTGAAGAGAAACCGAC
TGGATATGGGACAATGGATTCGTTATGCGCAATTCGAAATCGAACAACACGACATGAGGCGCGCCAGATC
TATCTTTGAAAGAGCATTATTAGTAGATAGTTCATTCATCCCCCTTTGGATACGATACATTGATGCTGAG
CTGAAAGTCAAATGTATTAACCATGCTAGGAATCTTATGAACAGAGCTATTAGTACGTTGCCCAGAGTAG
ACAAGTTATGGTACAAGTATCTCATTGTCGAAGAGTCGTTAAACAACGTTGAAATTGTACGATCACTGTA
CACCAAATGGTGCTCCTTGGAGCCAGGGGTTAATGCATGGAATTCTTTCGTGGATTTTGAAATAAGACAG
AAAAACTGGAACGGTGTAAGAGAGATTTACTCAAAATACGTCATGGCTCACCCGCAAATGCAGACATGGC
TAAAGTGGGTGAGGTTTGAAAATAGACATGGTAATACTGAATTTACGAGAAGTGTGTATTCTTTAGCGAT
AGACACAGTAGCTAACCTCCAAAATTTACAGATTTGGTCTGATATGGAGGTTGCAAAATTAGTAAATTCA
TTTGCTCATTGGGAAGCTGCGCAGCAAGAATACGAAAGATCTAGTGCTCTTTATCAAATTGCTATAGAAA
AATGGCCCTCCAATCAATTGCTCAAGGCAGGACTGTTGGATTTTGAAAAGCAGTTTGGTGACATAAACTC
AATAGAAGAAACTATTAGCTATAAAAGGAAAATGGAGTATGAAACAATATTGAGTAATAACGCCTATGAT
TATGACACCTGGTGGCTGTACTTGGATCTCATTTCAGAAAGTTTCCCCAAACAAATAATGCAAACTTTCG
AGAAAGCTATTGTGGACAGCCGACCAAAAGAACTATCAAAAAATGTTCAGTGGAAAAGGTATATTTATCT
GTGGATGAGATATATATGCTATGTTGAGTTAGAATTGGAAAATTCGCTTTTAGAAGAAGAACTTTTTCAG
AGGTTAATTGACGACATCATCCCTCATAAACATTTCACTTTTTCCAAAATATGGCTAATGTATGCTAAAT
TTCTGATACGACATGATGATGTACCGAAGGCGAGAAAAATTTTGGGTAAAGCAATCGGTTTATGTCCTAA
GGCTAAAACTTTCAAAGGATATATCGAGTTGGAAGTGAAGTTGAAGGAATTTGATCGTGTGAGAAAAATA
TATGAGAAATTTATTGAATTTCAGCCCTCTGATCTACAAATTTGGTCACAATATGGAGAACTAGAAGAAA
ATTTAGGAGATTGGGATAGAGTAAGAGGTATATATACAATTGCACTAGATGAAAATTCTGATTTCTTAAC
AAAGGAGGCTAAAATTGTATTACTTCAAAAATACATAACATTTGAGACAGAATCACAAGAATTTGAAAAG
GCAAGGAAGCTTTATAGAAGATATTTGGAGCTCAACCAATATTCCCCCCAAAGCTGGATCGAATTCGCCA
TGTATCAAACTTCAACCCCGACGGAGCAACAACTATTAGATTTAGCAAAACTGCAAAGCGAAAATGTGGA
TGAAGACATAGAGTTTGAAATTACCGATGAGAATAAATTGGAGGCAAGAAAAGTTTTTGAAGAGGCGATA
GTTTTTTTCAAGGAGAAGGATGATAAACAAGGGAGACTGTCTATTTTGGAAGCGCTAAAAGACTATGAAG
AAACTTACGGTACTGAACTCGATCAAGAAACCGTCAAGAAAAGATTCCCTAAAGTAATCAAAAAAGTGAG
GTTACAGAACGGTGTGGAAGAAGAATTCGTGGATTACATTTTTCCTGATGATATCGATGATGACAAGCCA
AAACCATCAAAGTTCTTGGAACTAGCCAAAAAATGGAAACAGGAACAGGCACTTTGAGGATCCGTCGACC
TGCAGCGGCCGCATAACTAGCATAACCCCTTGGGGCCTCTAAACGGGTCTTGAGGGGTTTTTTGCGCGCT
TGCAGCCAAGCTAATTCCGGGCGAATTTCTTATGATTTATGATTTTTATTATTAAATAAGTTATAAAAAA
AATAAGTGTATACAAATTTTAAAGTGACTCTTAGGTTTTAAAACGAAAATTCTTATTCTTGAGTAACTCT
TTCCTGTAGGTCAGGTTGCTTTCTCAGGTATAGCATGAGGTCGCTCTTATTGACCACACCTCTACCGGCA
TGCAAGCTTGGCGTAATCATGGTCATAGCTGTTTCCTGTGTGAAATTGTTATCCGCTCACAATTCCACAC
AACATACGAGCCGGAAGCATAAAGTGTAAAGCCTGGGGTGCCTAATGAGTGAGCTAACTCACATTAATTG
CGTTGCGCTCACTGCCCGCTTTCCAGTCGGGAAACCTGTCGTGCCAGCTGCATTAATGAATCGGCCAACG
CGCGGGGAGAGGCGGTTTGCGTATTGGGCGCTCTTCCGCTTCCTCGCTCACTGACTCGCTGCGCTCGGTC
GTTCGGCTGCGGCGAGCGGTATCAGCTCACTCAAAGGCGGTAATACGGTTATCCACAGAATCAGGGGATA
ACGCAGGAAAGAACATGTGAGCAAAAGGCCAGCAAAAGGCCAGGAACCGTAAAAAGGCCGCGTTGCTGGC
GTTTTTCCATAGGCTCCGCCCCCCTGACGAGCATCACAAAAATCGACGCTCAAGTCAGAGGTGGCGAAAC
CCGACAGGACTATAAAGATACCAGGCGTTTCCCCCTGGAAGCTCCCTCGTGCGCTCTCCTGTTCCGACCC
TGCCGCTTACCGGATACCTGTCCGCCTTTCTCCCTTCGGGAAGCGTGGCGCTTTCTCATAGCTCACGCTG
TAGGTATCTCAGTTCGGTGTAGGTCGTTCGCTCCAAGCTGGGCTGTGTGCACGAACCCCCCGTTCAGCCC
GACCGCTGCGCCTTATCCGGTAACTATCGTCTTGAGTCCAACCCGGTAAGACACGACTTATCGCCACTGG
CAGCAGCCACTGGTAACAGGATTAGCAGAGCGAGGTATGTAGGCGGTGCTACAGAGTTCTTGAAGTGGTG
GCCTAACTACGGCTACACTAGAAGAACAGTATTTGGTATCTGCGCTCTGCTGAAGCCAGTTACCTTCGGA
AAAAGAGTTGGTAGCTCTTGATCCGGCAAACAAACCACCGCTGGTAGCGGTGGTTTTTTTGTTTGCAAGC
AGCAGATTACGCGCAGAAAAAAAGGATCTCAAGAAGATCCTTTGATCTTTTCTACGGGGTCTGACGCTCA
GTGGAACGAAAACTCACGTTAAGGGATTTTGGTCATGAGATTATCAAAAAGGATCTTCACCTAGATCCTT
TTAAATTAAAAATGAAGTTTTAAATCAATCTAAAGTATATATGAGTAACCTGAGGCTATGGCAGGGCCTG
CCGCCCCGACGTTGGCTGCGAGCCCTGGGCCTTCACCCGAACTTGGGGGGTGGGGTGGGGAAAAGGAAGA
AACGCGGGCGTATTGGCCCCAATGGGGTCTCGGTGGGGTATCGACAGAGTGCCAGCCCTGGGACCGAACC
CCGCGTTTATGAACAAACGACCCAACACCGTGCGTTTTATTCTGTCTTTTTATTGCCGTCATAGCGCGGG
TTCCTTCCGGTATTGTCTCCTTCCGTGTTTCAGTTAGCCTCCCCCTAGGGTGGGCGAAGAACTCCAGCAT
GAGATCCCCGCGCTGGAGGATCATCCAGCCGGCGTCCCGGAAAACGATTCCGAAGCCCAACCTTTCATAG
AAGGCGGCGGTGGAATCGAAATCTCGTGATGGCAGGTTGGGCGTCGCTTGGTCGGTCATTTCGAACCCCA
GAGTCCCGCTCAGAAGAACTCGTCAAGAAGGCGATAGAAGGCGATGCGCTGCGAATCGGGAGCGGCGATA
CCGTAAAGCACGAGGAAGCGGTCAGCCCATTCGCCGCCAAGCTCTTCAGCAATATCACGGGTAGCCAACG
CTATGTCCTGATAGCGGTCCGCCACACCCAGCCGGCCACAGTCGATGAATCCAGAAAAGCGGCCATTTTC
CACCATGATATTCGGCAAGCAGGCATCGCCATGAGTCACGACGAGATCCTCGCCGTCGGGCATGCTCGCC
TTGAGCCTGGCGAACAGTTCGGCTGGCGCGAGCCCCTGATGCTCTTCGTCCAGATCATCCTGATCGACAA
GACCGGCTTCCATCCGAGTACGTGCTCGCTCGATGCGATGTTTCGCTTGGTGGTCGAATGGGCAGGTAGC
CGGATCAAGCGTATGCAGCCGCCGCATTGCATCAGCCATGATGGATACTTTCTCGGCAGGAGCAAGGTGA
GATGACAGGAGATCCTGCCCCGGCACTTCGCCCAATAGCAGCCAGTCCCTTCCCGCTTCAGTGACAACGT
CGAGCACAGCTGCGCAAGGAACGCCCGTCGTGGCCAGCCACGATAGCCGCGCTGCCTCGTCTTGCAGTTC
ATTCAGGGCACCGGACAGGTCGGTCTTGACAAAAAGAACCGGGCGCCCCTGCGCTGACAGCCGGAACACG
GCGGCATCAGAGCAGCCGATTGTCTGTTGTGCCCAGTCATAGCCGAATAGCCTCTCCACCCAAGCGGCCG
GAGAACCTGCGTGCAATCCATCTTGTTCAATCATACTCTTCCTTTTTCAATATTATTGAAGCATTTATCA
GGGTTATTGTCTCATGAGCGGATACATATTTGAATGTATTTAGAAAAATAAACAAATAGGGGTTCCGCGC
ACATTTCCCCGAAAAGTGCCACCTGAACGAAGCATCTGTGCTTCATTTTGTAGAACAAAAATGCAACGCG
AGAGCGCTAATTTTTCAAACAAAGAATCTGAGCTGCATTTTTACAGAACAGAAATGCAACGCGAAAGCGC
TATTTTACCAACGAAGAATCTGTGCTTCATTTTTGTAAAACAAAAATGCAACGCGAGAGCGCTAATTTTT
CAAACAAAGAATCTGAGCTGCATTTTTACAGAACAGAAATGCAACGCGAGAGCGCTATTTTACCAACAAA
GAATCTATACTTCTTTTTTGTTCTACAAAAATGCATCCCGAGAGCGCTATTTTTCTAACAAAGCATCTTA
GATTACTTTTTTTCTCCTTTGTGCGCTCTATAATGCAGTCTCTTGATAACTTTTTGCACTGTAGGTCCGT
TAAGGTTAGAAGAAGGCTACTTTGGTGTCTATTTTCTCTTCCATAAAAAAAGCCTGACTCCACTTCCCGC
GTTTACTGATTACTAGCGAAGCTGCGGGTGCATTTTTTCAAGATAAAGGCATCCCCGATTATATTCTATA
CCGATGTGGATTGCGCATACTTTGTGAACAGAAAGTGATAGCGTTGATGATTCTTCATTGGTCAGAAAAT
TATGAACGGTTTCTTCTATTTTGTCTCTATATACTACGTATAGGAAATGTTTACATTTTCGTATTGTTTT
CGATTCACTCTATGAATAGTTCTTACTACAATTTTTTTGTCTAAAGAGTAATACTAGAGATAAACATAAA
AAATGTAGAGGTCGAGTTTAGATGCAAGTTCAAGGAGCGAAAGGTGGATGGGTAGGTTATATAGGGATAT
AGCACAGAGATATATAGCAAAGAGATACTTTTGAGCAATGTTTGTGGAAGCGGTATTCGCAATATTTTAG
TAGCTCGTTACAGTCCGGTGCGTTTTTGGTTTTTTGAAAGTGCGTCTTCAGAGCGCTTTTGGTTTTCAAA
AGCGCTCTGAAGTTCCTATACTTTCTAGAGAATAGGAACTTCGGAATAGGAACTTCAAAGCGTTTCCGAA
AACGAGCGCTTCCGAAAATGCAACGCGAGCTGCGCACATACAGCTCACTGTTCACGTCGCACCTATATCT
GCGTGTTGCCTGTATATATATATACATGAGAAGAACGGCATAGTGCGTGTTTATGCTTAAATGCGTACTT
ATATGCGTCTATTTATGTAGGATGAAAGGTAGTCTAGTACCTCCTGTGATATTATCCCATTCCATGCGGG
GTATCGTATGCTTCCTTCAGCACTACCCTTTAGCTGTTCTATATGCTGCCACTCCTCAATTGGATTAGTC
TCATCCTTCAATGCTATCATTTCCTTTGATATTGGATCATACTAAGAAACCATTATTATCATGACATTAA
CCTATAAAAATAGGCGTATCACGAGGCCCTTTCGTCTCGCGCGTTTCGGTGATGACGGTGAAAACCTCTG
ACACATGCAGCTCCCGGAGACGGTCACAGCTTGTCTGTAAGCGGATGCCGGGAGCAGACAAGCCCGTCAG
GGCGCGTCAGCGGGTGTTGGCGGGTGTCGGGGCTGGCTTAACTATGCGGCATCAGAGCAGATTGTACTGA
GAGTGCACCATAGATCAACGACATTACTATATATATAATATAGGAAGCATTTAATAGAACAGCATCGTAA
TATATGTGTACTTTGCAGTTATGACGCCAGATGGCAGTAGTGGAAGATATTCTTTATTGAAAAATAGCTT
GTCACCTTACGTACAATCTTGATCCGGAGCTTTTCTTTTTTTGCCGATTAAGAATTAATTCGGTCGAAAA
AAGAAAAGGAGAGGGCCAAGAGGGAGGGCATTGGTGACTATTGAGCACGTGAGTATACGTGATTAAGCAC
ACAAAGGCAGCTTGGAGTATGTCTGTTATTAATTTCACAGGTAGTTCTGGTCCATTGGTGAAAGTTTGCG
GCTTGCAGAGCACAGAGGCCGCAGAATGTGCTCTAGATTCCGATGCTGACTTGCTGGGTATTATATGTGT
GCCCAATAGAAAGAGAACAATTGACCCGGTTATTGCAAGGAAAATTTCAAGTCTTGTAAAAGCATATAAA
AATAGTTCAGGCACTCCGAAATACTTGGTTGGCGTGTTTCGTAATCAACCTAAGGAGGATGTTTTGGCTC
TGGTCAATGATTACGGCATTGATATCGTCCAACTGCATGGAGATGAGTCGTGGCAAGAATACCAAGAGTT
CCTCGGTTTGCCAGTTATTAAAAGACTCGTATTTCCAAAAGACTGCAACATACTACTCAGTGCAGCTTCA
CAGAAACCTCATTCGTTTATTCCCTTGTTTGATTCAGAAGCAGGTGGGACAGGTGAACTTTTGGATTGGA
ACTCGATTTCTGACTGGGTTGGAAGGCAAGAGAGCCCCGAAAGCTTACATTTTATGTTAGCTGGTGGACT
GACGCCAGAAAATGTTGGTGATGCGCTTAGATTAAATGGCGTTATTGGTGTTGATGTAAGCGGAGGTGTG
GAGACAAATGGTGTAAAAGACTCTAACAAAATAGCAAATTTCGTCAAAAATGCTAAGAAATAGGTTATTA
CTGAGTAGTATTTATTTAAGTATTGTTTGTGCACTTGCCGATCTATGCGGTGTGAAATACCGCACAGATG
CGTAAGGAGAAAATACCGCATCAGGAAATTGTAAGCGTTAATATTTTGTTAAAATTCGCGTTAAATTTTT
GTTAAATCAGCTCATTTTTTAACCAATAGGCCGAAATCGGCAAAATCCCTTATAAATCAAAAGAATAGAC
CGAGATAGGGT
[37 nt withheld, positions 8972-9008]
AAAGAACGTGGACTCCAACGTCAAAGG
[49 nt withheld, positions 9036-9084]
T
[91 nt withheld, positions 9086-9176]
G
[124 nt withheld, positions 9178-9301]
CCATTCGCCATTCAGGCTGCGCAACTGTTGGGAAGGGCGAT
